Addgene plasmid #227474: pk335-CARGO-6mer-7.1kb-USF
Purpose: 6-mer gRNA array targeting Sp dCas9/Cas9 to the Prdm8-Fgf5 locus
Depositing lab: Joanna Wysocka. Depositing organization: Stanford University. Publication: Long-range regulation of transcription scales with genomic distance in a gene-specific manner. Jensen CL, Chen LF, Swigut T, Crocker OJ, Yao D, Bassik MC, Ferrell JE Jr, Boettiger AN, Wysocka J. Mol Cell. 2025 Jan 16;85(2):347-361.e7. doi: 10.1016/j.molcel.2024.10.021. Epub 2024 Dec 2. PubMed 39626660.
Backbone
  Vector backbone: pk335-BFP
  Vector type: CRISPR
  Selectable markers: Neomycin (select with G418) ; TagBFP
Growth in bacteria
  Bacterial resistance: Kanamycin, 50 μg/mL
  Growth temperature: 37°C
  Growth strain: NEB Stable
  Copy number: High Copy
Gene/Insert
  Gene/Insert name: CARGO to 7.1kb Upstream Fgf5 (alt name: CARGO23)
  gRNA/shRNA sequence: GCTGCCATTTGTTCCTCCCG, GTTTTCGATTGTCAGAAGAA, GACCCCATGACAGCATCGAG, TATTCGGAGGAACACCTGTT, CCAGGCTCACACCTGTTGTC, CTGCCAAAAGCCAGGGTATC
  Species: M. musculus (mouse), Synthetic
  Cloning method: Other
Terms and licenses: Academic/Nonprofit Terms; Industry Terms: Not Available to Industry
How to cite: pk335-CARGO-6mer-7.1kb-USF was a gift from Joanna Wysocka (Addgene plasmid # 227474 ; http://n2t.net/addgene:227474 ; RRID:Addgene_227474)
