[The description below was written by a language model from this plasmid's Addgene catalogue record and pLannotate feature annotations shown in this document.]
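Description:
pk335-CARGO-6mer-7.1kb-USF is a mammalian CRISPR guide-array plasmid built on the pk335-BFP backbone. It delivers six Streptococcus pyogenes guide RNAs that direct Cas9 or dCas9 to the mouse Prdm8-Fgf5 locus, at a site described in the record as 7.1 kb upstream of Fgf5 (alternative name CARGO23). The annotated sequence shows a tandem series of human U6 RNA polymerase III promoters alternating with sgRNA scaffold segments (annotated as tracrRNA fragments), so each guide is transcribed from its own U6 unit. The table finds seven copies of each element rather than six. This probably reflects flanking backbone-derived pieces at the ends of the array, though the record does not explain it. No Cas9 or dCas9 coding sequence is annotated, so the nuclease or dCas9 fusion must be supplied separately.

Downstream of the array, a CBh-type promoter (CMV enhancer, chicken β-actin promoter and hybrid intron) drives codon-optimised TagBFP with a bGH polyadenylation signal, giving a blue fluorescent marker for transfected cells. A dual PGK/EM7 promoter arrangement expresses the Tn5 NeoR/KanR gene. This allows G418 selection in mammalian cells and kanamycin selection in bacteria, where the plasmid replicates at high copy from a pUC-type ColE1 origin. An f1 origin, a single AAV2 ITR, a φC31 attB site and a β-lactamase fragment are also annotated. The ITR and β-lactamase fragment look like backbone remnants, and the record does not state whether the attB site is used for integrase-mediated insertion. The highly repetitive array is consistent with the listed recombination-deficient propagation strain. The construct is suited to concentrating many Cas9/dCas9 molecules at one genomic site, in the context of a study of long-range transcriptional regulation.
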