Features (pLannotate 1.2.2; 30 found; start..end, strand, type, name):
      1..589     +  rep_origin     ori: high-copy-number ColE1/pMB1/pBR322/pUC origin of replication
    669..736     +  misc_RNA       tracrRNA (fragment): trans-activating CRISPR RNA for the Streptococcus pyogenes CRISPR/Cas9 system
    768..999     +  promoter       U6 promoter: RNA polymerase III promoter for human U6 snRNA
   1047..1114    +  misc_RNA       tracrRNA (fragment): trans-activating CRISPR RNA for the Streptococcus pyogenes CRISPR/Cas9 system
   1146..1377    +  promoter       U6 promoter: RNA polymerase III promoter for human U6 snRNA
   1425..1492    +  misc_RNA       tracrRNA (fragment): trans-activating CRISPR RNA for the Streptococcus pyogenes CRISPR/Cas9 system
   1524..1755    +  promoter       U6 promoter: RNA polymerase III promoter for human U6 snRNA
   1803..1870    +  misc_RNA       tracrRNA (fragment): trans-activating CRISPR RNA for the Streptococcus pyogenes CRISPR/Cas9 system
   1902..2133    +  promoter       U6 promoter: RNA polymerase III promoter for human U6 snRNA
   2181..2248    +  misc_RNA       tracrRNA (fragment): trans-activating CRISPR RNA for the Streptococcus pyogenes CRISPR/Cas9 system
   2280..2511    +  promoter       U6 promoter: RNA polymerase III promoter for human U6 snRNA
   2559..2626    +  misc_RNA       tracrRNA (fragment): trans-activating CRISPR RNA for the Streptococcus pyogenes CRISPR/Cas9 system
   2658..2889    +  promoter       U6 promoter: RNA polymerase III promoter for human U6 snRNA
   2937..3004    +  misc_RNA       tracrRNA (fragment): trans-activating CRISPR RNA for the Streptococcus pyogenes CRISPR/Cas9 system
   3036..3267    +  promoter       U6 promoter: RNA polymerase III promoter for human U6 snRNA
   3296..3581    +  enhancer       CMV enhancer: human cytomegalovirus immediate early enhancer; contains an 18-bp deletion relative to the standard CMV enhancer
   3583..3861    +  promoter       chicken β-actin promoter: No description available
   3862..4089    +  intron         hybrid intron: hybrid between chicken β-actin (CBA) and minute virus of mice (MMV) introns (Gray et al., 2011)
   4107..4808    +  CDS            TagBFP: monomeric blue fluorescent protein mammalian codon-optimized
   4839..4950    +  polyA_signal   bGH poly(A) signal: bovine growth hormone polyadenylation signal
   5050..5119    +  protein_bind   attB: attB site for the φC31 integrase (Groth et al., 2000) phage φC31 integrase
   5122..5262    +  repeat_region  AAV2 ITR: inverted terminal repeat of adeno-associated virus serotype 2 inverted
   5267..5318    -  misc_feature   bom (fragment): basis of mobility region from pBR322
   5337..5792    +  rep_origin     f1 ori (sequence partly withheld): f1 bacteriophage origin of replication; arrow indicates direction of (+) strand synthesis
   5793..5834    -  misc_feature   bom (fragment): basis of mobility region from pBR322
   5835..6321    +  promoter       PGK promoter: mouse phosphoglycerate kinase 1 promoter
   6343..6390    +  promoter       EM7 promoter: synthetic bacterial promoter&nbsp
   6410..7213    +  CDS            NeoR/KanR: aminoglycoside phosphotransferase from Tn5; aph(3')-II (or nptII); confers resistance to neomycin, kanamycin, and G418 (Geneticin®)
   7217..7253    +  polyA_signal   PGK poly(A) signal (fragment): mouse phosphoglycerate kinase 1 polyadenylation signal
   7262..7556    +  CDS            bla(M) (fragment): β-lactamase lacking the signal sequence; bla(M); allows cytosolic expression of β-lactamase
>Addgene plasmid #227474 | pk335-CARGO-6mer-7.1kb-USF | addgene full sequence | sequence record 452246 | Addgene NGS Result
TTGAGATCCTTTTTTTCTGCGCGTAATCTGCTGCTTGCAAACAAAAAAACCACCGCTACCAGCGGTGGTT
TGTTTGCCGGATCAAGAGCTACCAACTCTTTTTCCGAAGGTAACTGGCTTCAGCAGAGCGCAGATACCAA
ATACTGTTCTTCTAGTGTAGCCGTAGTTAGGCCACCACTTCAAGAACTCTGTAGCACCGCCTACATACCT
CGCTCTGCTAATCCTGTTACCAGTGGCTGCTGCCAGTGGCGATAAGTCGTGTCTTACCGGGTTGGACTCA
AGACGATAGTTACCGGATAAGGCGCAGCGGTCGGGCTGAACGGGGGGTTCGTGCACACAGCCCAGCTTGG
AGCGAACGACCTACACCGAACTGAGATACCTACAGCGTGAGCTATGAGAAAGCGCCACGCTTCCCGAAGG
GAGAAAGGCGGACAGGTATCCGGTAAGCGGCAGGGTCGGAACAGGAGAGCGCACGAGGGAGCTTCCAGGG
GGAAACGCCTGGTATCTTTATAGTCCTGTCGGGTTTCGCCACCTCTGACTTGAGCGTCGATTTTTGTGAT
GCTCGTCAGGGGGGCGGAGCCTATGGAAAAACGCCAGCAACGCGGCCTTTTTACGGTTCCTGGCCTTTTG
CTGGCCTTTTGCTCACATGTGTTTAAGAGCTATGCTGGAAACAGCATAGCAAGTTTAAATAAGGCTAGTC
CGTTATCAACTTGAAAAAGTGGCACCGAGTCGGTGCTTTTTTTCTCGAGTACTAGGATCCATTAGGCTTT
CCCATGATTCCTTCATATTTGCATATACGATACAAGGCTGTTAGAGAGATAATTGGAATTAATTTGACTG
TAAACACAAAGATATTAGTACAAAATACGTGACGTAGAAAGTAATAATTTCTTGGGTAGTTTGCAGTTTT
AAAATTATGTTTTAAAATGGACTATCATATGCTTACCGTAACTTGAAAGTATTTCGATTTCTTGGCTTTA
TATATCTTGTGGAAAGGACGAAACACCGGCTGCCATTTGTTCCTCCCGGTTTAAGAGCTATGCTGGAAAC
AGCATAGCAAGTTTAAATAAGGCTAGTCCGTTATCAACTTGAAAAAGTGGCACCGAGTCGGTGCTTTTTT
TCTCGAGTACTAGGATCCATTAGGCTTTCCCATGATTCCTTCATATTTGCATATACGATACAAGGCTGTT
AGAGAGATAATTGGAATTAATTTGACTGTAAACACAAAGATATTAGTACAAAATACGTGACGTAGAAAGT
AATAATTTCTTGGGTAGTTTGCAGTTTTAAAATTATGTTTTAAAATGGACTATCATATGCTTACCGTAAC
TTGAAAGTATTTCGATTTCTTGGCTTTATATATCTTGTGGAAAGGACGAAACACCGGTTTTCGATTGTCA
GAAGAAGTTTAAGAGCTATGCTGGAAACAGCATAGCAAGTTTAAATAAGGCTAGTCCGTTATCAACTTGA
AAAAGTGGCACCGAGTCGGTGCTTTTTTTCTCGAGTACTAGGATCCATTAGGCTTTCCCATGATTCCTTC
ATATTTGCATATACGATACAAGGCTGTTAGAGAGATAATTGGAATTAATTTGACTGTAAACACAAAGATA
TTAGTACAAAATACGTGACGTAGAAAGTAATAATTTCTTGGGTAGTTTGCAGTTTTAAAATTATGTTTTA
AAATGGACTATCATATGCTTACCGTAACTTGAAAGTATTTCGATTTCTTGGCTTTATATATCTTGTGGAA
AGGACGAAACACCGGACCCCATGACAGCATCGAGGTTTAAGAGCTATGCTGGAAACAGCATAGCAAGTTT
AAATAAGGCTAGTCCGTTATCAACTTGAAAAAGTGGCACCGAGTCGGTGCTTTTTTTCTCGAGTACTAGG
ATCCATTAGGCTTTCCCATGATTCCTTCATATTTGCATATACGATACAAGGCTGTTAGAGAGATAATTGG
AATTAATTTGACTGTAAACACAAAGATATTAGTACAAAATACGTGACGTAGAAAGTAATAATTTCTTGGG
TAGTTTGCAGTTTTAAAATTATGTTTTAAAATGGACTATCATATGCTTACCGTAACTTGAAAGTATTTCG
ATTTCTTGGCTTTATATATCTTGTGGAAAGGACGAAACACCGTATTCGGAGGAACACCTGTTGTTTAAGA
GCTATGCTGGAAACAGCATAGCAAGTTTAAATAAGGCTAGTCCGTTATCAACTTGAAAAAGTGGCACCGA
GTCGGTGCTTTTTTTCTCGAGTACTAGGATCCATTAGGCTTTCCCATGATTCCTTCATATTTGCATATAC
GATACAAGGCTGTTAGAGAGATAATTGGAATTAATTTGACTGTAAACACAAAGATATTAGTACAAAATAC
GTGACGTAGAAAGTAATAATTTCTTGGGTAGTTTGCAGTTTTAAAATTATGTTTTAAAATGGACTATCAT
ATGCTTACCGTAACTTGAAAGTATTTCGATTTCTTGGCTTTATATATCTTGTGGAAAGGACGAAACACCG
CCAGGCTCACACCTGTTGTCGTTTAAGAGCTATGCTGGAAACAGCATAGCAAGTTTAAATAAGGCTAGTC
CGTTATCAACTTGAAAAAGTGGCACCGAGTCGGTGCTTTTTTTCTCGAGTACTAGGATCCATTAGGCTTT
CCCATGATTCCTTCATATTTGCATATACGATACAAGGCTGTTAGAGAGATAATTGGAATTAATTTGACTG
TAAACACAAAGATATTAGTACAAAATACGTGACGTAGAAAGTAATAATTTCTTGGGTAGTTTGCAGTTTT
AAAATTATGTTTTAAAATGGACTATCATATGCTTACCGTAACTTGAAAGTATTTCGATTTCTTGGCTTTA
TATATCTTGTGGAAAGGACGAAACACCGCTGCCAAAAGCCAGGGTATCGTTTAAGAGCTATGCTGGAAAC
AGCATAGCAAGTTTAAATAAGGCTAGTCCGTTATCAACTTGAAAAAGTGGCACCGAGTCGGTGCTTTTTT
TCTCGAGTACTAGGATCCATTAGGCTTTCCCATGATTCCTTCATATTTGCATATACGATACAAGGCTGTT
AGAGAGATAATTGGAATTAATTTGACTGTAAACACAAAGATATTAGTACAAAATACGTGACGTAGAAAGT
AATAATTTCTTGGGTAGTTTGCAGTTTTAAAATTATGTTTTAAAATGGACTATCATATGCTTACCGTAAC
TTGAAAGTATTTCGATTTCTTGGCTTTATATATCTTGTGGAAAGGACGAAACACCGTTTTTTTTCTAGAG
GTACCCGTTACATAACTTACGGTAAATGGCCCGCCTGGCTGACCGCCCAACGACCCCCGCCCATTGACGT
CAATAGTAACGCCAATAGGGACTTTCCATTGACGTCAATGGGTGGAGTATTTACGGTAAACTGCCCACTT
GGCAGTACATCAAGTGTATCATATGCCAAGTACGCCCCCTATTGACGTCAATGACGGTAAATGGCCCGCC
TGGCATTGTGCCCAGTACATGACCTTATGGGACTTTCCTACTTGGCAGTACATCTACGTATTAGTCATCG
CTATTACCATGGTCGAGGTGAGCCCCACGTTCTGCTTCACTCTCCCCATCTCCCCCCCCTCCCCACCCCC
AATTTTGTATTTATTTATTTTTTAATTATTTTGTGCAGCGATGGGGGCGGGGGGGGGGGGGGGGGCGCGC
GCSAGGSGGGGSGGGGGGGGGSGAGGGGSGGGGSGGGGSGAGGSGGAGAGGTGCGGCGGCAGCCAATCAG
AGCGGCGCGCTCCGAAAGTTTCCTTTTATGGCGAGGCGGCGGCGGCGGCGGCCCTATAAAAAGCGAAGCG
CGCGGCGGGCGGGAGTCGCTGCGCGCTGCCTTCGCCCCGTGCCCCGCTCCGCCGCCGCCTCGCGCCGCCC
GCCCCGGCTCTGACTGACCGCGTTACTCCCACAGGTGAGCGGGCGGGACGGCCCTTCTCCTCCGGGCTGT
AATTAGCTGAGCAAGAGGTAAGGGTTTAAGGGATGGTTGGTTGGTGGGGTATTAATGTTTAATTACCTGG
AGCACCTGCCTGAAATCACTTTTTTTCAGGTTGGACCGGTGCCACCATGAGCGAGCTGATTAAGGAGAAC
ATGCACATGAAGCTGTACATGGAGGGCACCGTGGACAACCATCACTTCAAGTGCACATCCGAGGGCGAAG
GCAAGCCCTACGAGGGCACCCAGACCATGAGAATCAAGGTGGTCGAGGGCGGCCCTCTCCCCTTCGCCTT
CGACATCCTGGCTACTAGCTTCCTCTACGGCAGCAAGACCTTCATCAACCACACCCAGGGCATCCCCGAC
TTCTTCAAGCAGTCCTTCCCTGAGGGCTTCACATGGGAGAGAGTCACCACATACGATGACGGGGGCGTGC
TGACCGCTACCCAGGACACCAGCCTCCAGGACGGCTGCCTCATCTACAACGTCAAGATCAGAGGGGTGAA
CTTCACATCCAACGGCCCTGTGATGCAGAAGAAAACACTCGGCTGGGAGGCCTTCACCGAGACGCTGTAC
CCCGCTGACGGCGGCCTGGAAGGCAGAAACGACATGGCCCTGAAGCTCGTGGGCGGGAGCCATCTGATCG
CAAACATCAAGACCACATATAGATCCAAGAAACCCGCTAAGAACCTCAAGATGCCTGGCGTCTACTATGT
GGACTACAGACTGGAAAGAATCAAGGAGGCCAACAACGAAACCTACGTCGAGCAGCACGAGGTGGCAGTG
GCCAGATACTGCGACCTCCCTAGCAAACTGGGGCACAAGCTTAATTAAGAATTCCTAGAGCTCGCTGATC
AGCCTCGACTGTGCCTTCTAGTTGCCAGCCATCTGTTGTTTGCCCCTCCCCCGTGCCTTCCTTGACCCTG
GAAGGTGCCACTCCCACTGTCCTTTCCTAATAAAATGAGGAAATTGCATCGCATTGTCTGAGTAGGTGTC
ATTCTATTCTGGGGGGTGGGGTGGGGCAGGACAGCAAGGGGGAGGATTGGGAAGAGAATAGCAGGCATGC
TGGGGAGCTCTCGAAGCCGCGGTGCGGGTGCCAGGGCGTGCCCTTGGGCTCCCCGGGCGCGTACTCCACC
TCACCCATCGCAGGAACCCCTAGTGATGGAGTTGGCCACTCCCTCTCTGCGCGCTCGCTCGCTCACTGAG
GCCGGGCGACCAAAGGTCGCCCGACGCCCGGGCTTTGCCCGGGCGGCCTCAGTGAGCGAGCGAGCGCGCA
GCTGCCTGCAGGGGCGCCTGATGCGGTATTTTCTCCTTACGCATCTGTGCGGTATTTCACACCGCATA
[95 nt withheld, positions 5319-5413]
T
[46 nt withheld, positions 5415-5460]
C
[141 nt withheld, positions 5462-5602]
CCTTTGACGTTGGAGTCCACGTTCTTT
[37 nt withheld, positions 5630-5666]
ACTCTATCTCGGGCTATTCTTTTGATTTATAAGGGATTTTGCCGATTTCGGTCTATTGGTTAAAAAATGA
GCTGATTTAACAAAAATTTAACGCGAATTTTAACAAAATATTAACGTTTACAATTTTATGGTGCACTCTC
AGTACAATCTGCTCTGATGCCGCATAGTGCTTTTCCCAAGGCAGTCTGGAGCATGCGCTTTAGCAGCCCC
GCTGGGCACTTGGCGCTACACAAGTGGCCTCTGGCCTCGCACACATTCCACATCCACCGGTAGGCGCCAA
CCGGCTCCGTTCTTTGGTGGCCCCTTCGCGCCACCTTCTACTCCTCCCCTAGTCAGGAAGTTCCCCCCCG
CCCCGCAGCTCGCGTCGTGCAGGACGTGACAAATGGAAGTAGCACGTCTCACTAGTCTCGTGCAGATGGA
CAGCACCGCTGAGCAATGGAAGCGGGTAGGCCTTTGGGGCAGCGGCCAATAGCAGCTTTGCTCCTTCGCT
TTCTGGGCTCAGAGGCTGGGAAGGGGTGGGTCCGGGGGCGGGCTCAGGGGCGGGCTCAGGGGCGGGGCGG
GCGCCCGAAGGTCCTCCGGAGGCCCGGCATTCTGCACGCTTCAAAAGCGCACGTCTGCCGCGCTGTTCTC
CTCTTCCTCATCTCCGGGCCTTTCGACCGATCATCAAGCTGCACGTGTTGACAATTAATCATCGGCATAG
TATATCGGCATAGTATAATACGACTCACTATAGGAGGGCCACCATGGGATCGGCCATTGAACAAGATGGA
TTGCACGCAGGTTCTCCGGCCGCTTGGGTGGAGAGGCTATTCGGCTATGACTGGGCACAACAGACAATCG
GCTGCTCTGATGCCGCCGTGTTCCGGCTGTCAGCGCAGGGGCGCCCGGTTCTTTTTGTCAAGACCGACCT
GTCCGGTGCCCTGAATGAACTGCAGGACGAGGCAGCGCGGCTATCGTGGCTGGCCACGACGGGCGTTCCT
TGCGCAGCTGTGCTCGACGTTGTCACTGAAGCGGGAAGGGACTGGCTGCTATTGGGCGAAGTGCCGGGGC
AGGATCTCCTGTCATCTCACCTTGCTCCTGCCGAGAAAGTATCCATCATGGCTGATGCAATGCGGCGGCT
GCATACGCTTGATCCGGCTACCTGCCCATTCGACCACCAAGCGAAACATCGCATCGAGCGAGCACGTACT
CGGATGGAAGCCGGTCTTGTCGATCAGGATGATCTGGACGAAGAGCATCAGGGGCTCGCGCCAGCCGAAC
TGTTCGCCAGGCTCAAGGCGCGCATGCCCGACGGCGAGGATCTCGTCGTGACCCATGGCGATGCCTGCTT
GCCGAATATCATGGTGGAAAATGGCCGCTTTTCTGGATTCATCGACTGTGGCCGGCTGGGTGTGGCGGAC
CGCTATCAGGACATAGCGTTGGCTACCCGTGATATTGCTGAAGAGCTTGGCGGCGAATGGGCTGACCGCT
TCCTCGTGCTTTACGGTATCGCCGCTCCCGATTCGCAGCGCATCGCCTTCTATCGCCTTCTTGACGAGTT
CTTCTGATCGAGAAATTGATGATCTATTAAACAATAAAGACGTCCACATGGAAGTGCAAACTATTAACTG
GCGAACTACTTACTCTAGCTTCCCGGCAACAATTAATAGACTGGATGGAGGCGGATAAAGTTGCAGGACC
ACTTCTGCGCTCGGCCCTTCCGGCTGGCTGGTTTATTGCTGATAAATCTGGAGCCGGTGAGCGTGGAAGC
CGCGGTATCATTGCAGCACTGGGGCCAGATGGTAAGCCCTCCCGTATCGTAGTTATCTACACGACGGGGA
GTCAGGCAACTATGGATGAACGAAATAGACAGATCGCTGAGATAGGTGCCTCACTGATTAAGCATTGGTA
ACTGTCAGACCAAGTTTACTCATATATACTTTAGATTGATTTAAAACTTCATTTTTAATTTAAAAGGATC
TAGGTGAAGATCCTTTTTGATAATCTCATGACCAAAATCCCTTAACGTGAGTTTTCGTTCCACTGAGCGT
CAGACCCCGTAGAAAAGATCAAAGGATCTTC
